>Addgene plasmid #103681 | LSB-hsa-miR-624-5p | depositor full sequence | sequence record 196410 | Full Sequence
AATTGAGGGGATAACGCAGGAAAGAACATGTGAGCAAAAGGCCAGCAAAAGGCCAGGAACCGTAAAAAGG
CCGCGTTGCTGGCGTTTTTCCATAGGCTCCGCCCCCCTGACGAGCATCACAAAAATCGACGCTCAAGTCA
GAGGTGGCGAAACCCGACAGGACTATAAAGATACCAGGCGTTTCCCCCTGGAAGCTCCCTCGTGCGCTCT
CCTGTTCCGACCCTGCCGCTTACCGGATACCTGTCCGCCTTTCTCCCTTCGGGAAGCGTGGCGCTTTCTC
ATAGCTCACGCTGTAGGTATCTCAGTTCGGTGTAGGTCGTTCGCTCCAAGCTGGGCTGTGTGCACGAACC
CCCCGTTCAGCCCGACCGCTGCGCCTTATCCGGTAACTATCGTCTTGAGTCCAACCCGGTAAGACACGAC
TTATCGCCACTGGCAGCAGCCACTGGTAACAGGATTAGCAGAGCGAGGTATGTAGGCGGTGCTACAGAGT
TCTTGAAGTGGTGGCCTAACTACGGCTACACTAGAAGAACAGTATTTGGTATCTGCGCTCTGCTGAAGCC
AGTTACCTTCGGAAAAAGAGTTGGTAGCTCTTGATCCGGCAAACAAACCACCGCTGGTAGCGGTGGTTTT
TTTGTTTGCAAGCAGCAGATTACGCGCAGAAAAAAAGGATCTCAAGAAGATCCTTTGATCTTTTCTACGG
GGTCTGACGCTCAGTGGAACGAAAACTCACGTTAAGGGATTTTGGTCATGAGATTATCAAAAAGGATCTT
CACCTAGATCCTTTTAAATTAAAAATGAAGTTTTAAATCAATCTAAAGTATATATGAGTAAACTTGGTCT
GACAGTTACCAATGCTTAATCAGTGAGGCACCTATCTCAGCGATCTGTCTATTTCGTTCATCCATAGTTG
CCTGACTCCCCGTCGTGTAGATAACTACGATACGGGAGGGCTTACCATCTGGCCCCAGTGCTGCAATGAT
ACCGCGAGAACCACGCTCACCGGCTCCAGATTTATCAGCAATAAACCAGCCAGCCGGAAGGGCCGAGCGC
AGAAGTGGTCCTGCAACTTTATCCGCCTCCATCCAGTCTATTAATTGTTGCCGGGAAGCTAGAGTAAGTA
GTTCGCCAGTTAATAGTTTGCGCAACGTTGTTGCCATTGCTACAGGCATCGTGGTGTCACGCTCGTCGTT
TGGTATGGCTTCATTCAGCTCCGGTTCCCAACGATCAAGGCGAGTTACATGATCCCCCATGTTGTGCAAA
AAAGCGGTTAGCTCCTTCGGTCCTCCGATCGTTGTCAGAAGTAAGTTGGCCGCAGTGTTATCACTCATGG
TTATGGCAGCACTGCATAATTCTCTTACTGTCATGCCATCCGTAAGATGCTTTTCTGTGACTGGTGAGTA
CTCAACCAAGTCATTCTGAGAATAGTGTATGCGGCGACCGAGTTGCTCTTGCCCGGCGTCAATACGGGAT
AATACCGCGCCACATAGCAGAACTTTAAAAGTGCTCATCATTGGAAAACGTTCTTCGGGGCGAAAACTCT
CAAGGATCTTACCGCTGTTGAGATCCAGTTCGATGTAACCCACTCGTGCACCCAACTGATCTTCAGCATC
TTTTACTTTCACCAGCGTTTCTGGGTGAGCAAAAACAGGAAGGCAAAATGCCGCAAAAAAGGGAATAAGG
GCGACACGGAAATGTTGAATACTCATACTCTTCCTTTTTCAATATTATTGAAGCATTTATCAGGGTTATT
GTCTCATGAGCGGATACATATTTGAATGTAGCTCCGAATTTCTCGAGGGCTTGTCGACGACGGCGGTCTC
CGTCGTCAGGATCATGAATTCGACCCGCCTGCCACCATGACCGAGTACAAGCCCACGGTGCGCCTCGCCA
CCCGCGACGACGTCCCCCGGGCCGTACGCACCCTCGCCGCCGCGTTCGCCGACTACCCCGCCACGCGCCA
CACCGTCGACCCGGACCGCCACATCGAGCGGGTCACCGAGCTGCAAGAACTCTTCCTCACGCGCGTCGGG
CTCGACATCGGCAAGGTGTGGGTCGCGGACGACGGCGCCGCGGTGGCGGTCTGGACCACGCCGGAGAGCG
TCGAAGCGGGGGCGGTGTTCGCCGAGATCGGCCCGCGCATGGCCGAGTTGAGCGGTTCCCGGCTGGCCGC
GCAGCAACAGATGGAAGGCCTCCTGGCGCCGCACCGGCCCAAGGAGCCCGCGTGGTTCCTGGCCACCGTC
GGCGTCTCGCCCGACCACCAGGGCAAGGGTCTGGGCAGCGCCGTCGTGCTCCCCGGAGTGGAGGCGGCCG
AGCGCGCCGGGGTGCCCGCCTTCCTGGAGACATCCGCGCCCCGCAACCTCCCCTTCTACGAGCGGCTCGG
CTTCACCGTCACCGCCGACGTCGAGGTGCCCGAAGGACCGCGCACCTGGTGCATGACCCGCAAGCCCGGT
GCCTGATACGCGTGAATTCACTCCTCAGGTGCAGGCTGCCTATCAGAAGGTGGTGGCTGGTGTGGCCAAT
GCCCTGGCTCACAAATACCACTGAGATCTTTTTCCCTCTGCCAAAAATTATGGGGACATCATGAAGCCCC
TTGAGCATCTGACTTCTGGCTAATAAAGGAAATTTATTTTCATTGCAATAGTGTGTTGGAATTTTTTGTG
TCTCTCACTCGGAAGGACATATGGGAGGGCAAATCATTTAAAACATCAGAATGAGTATTTGGTTTAGAGT
TTGGCAACATATGCCCATATGCTGGCTGCCATGAACAAAGGTTGGCTATAAAGAGGTCATCAGTATATGA
AACAGCCCCCTGCTGTCCATTCCTTATTCCATAGAAAAGCCTTGACTTGAGGTTAGATTTTTTTTATATT
TTGTTTTGTGTTATTTTTTTCTTTAACATCCCTAAAATTTTCCTTACATGTTTTACTAGCCAGATTTTTC
CTCCTCTCCTGACTACTCCCAGTCATAGCTGTCCCTCTTCTCTTATGGAGATCCCTCGACCTGCAGCCCA
AGCTTGAATTCTCTAGAATTACCCTGTTATCCCTATGCTTGGTTTACCGAGCTCTTATTGGTTTTCAAAC
TTCATTGACTGTGCCCAACGCGCCTGGGAGCTCACGGGGACAGCCCCCCCCCAAAGCCCCCAGGGATGTA
ATTACGTCCCTCCCCCGCTAGGGGGCAGCAGCGAGCCGCCCGGGGCTCCGCTCCGGTCCGGCGCTCCCCC
CGCATCCCCGAGCCGGCAGCGTGCGGGGACAGCCCGGGCACGGGGAAGGTGGCACGGGATCGCTTTCCTC
TGAACGCTTCTCGCTGCTCTTTGAGCCTGCAGACACCTGGGGGGATACGGGGAAAAAGCTAGGCTGAAAG
ACCGGTTCTTAGAATGACACGCGCCTGGGAGCTCACGGGGACAGCCCCCCCCCAAAGCCCCCAGGGATGT
AATTACGTCCCTCCCCCGCTAGGGGGCAGCAGCGAGCCGCCCGGGGCTCCGCTCCGGTCCGGCGCTCCCC
CCGCATCCCCGAGCCGGCAGCGTGCGGGGACAGCCCGGGCACGGGGAAGGTGGCACGGGATCGCTTTCCT
CTGAACGCTTCTCGCTGCTCTTTGAGCCTGCAGACACCTGGGGGGATACGGGGAAAAAGCTAACTTCTGA
GACGACAACTTTGTATAGAAAAGTTGGCTCCGAATTCGCCCTTGACAGCAGAGATCCAGTTTGGTTAATT
AATTGGCTCCGGTGCCCGTCAGTGGGCAGAGCGCACATCGCCCACAGTCCCCGAGAAGTTGTGGGGAGGG
GTCGGCAATTGAACCGGTGCCTAGAGAAGGTGGCGCGGGGTAAACTGGGAAAGTGATGTCGTGTACTGGC
TCCGCCTTTTTCCCGAGGGTGGGGGAGAACCGTATATAAGTGCAGTAGTCGCCGTGAACGTTCTTTTTCG
CAACGGGTTTGCCGCCAGAACACAGGTAAGTGCCGTGTGTGGTTCCCGCGGGCCTGGCCTCTTTACGGGT
TATGGCCCTTGCGTGCCTTGAATTACTTCCACCTGGCTGCAGTACGTGATTCTTGATCCCGAGCTTCGGG
TTGGAAGTGGGTGGGAGAGTTCGAGGCCTTGCGCTTAAGGAGCCCCTTCGCCTCGTGCTTGAGTTGAGGC
CTGGCCTGGGCGCTGGGGCCGCCGCGTGCGAATCTGGTGGCACCTTCGCGCCTGTCTCGCTGCTTTCGAT
AAGTCTCTAGCCATTTAAAATTTTTGATGACCTGCTGCGACGCTTTTTTTCTGGCAAGATAGTCTTGTAA
ATGCGGGCCAAGATCTGCACACTGGTATTTCGGTTTTTGGGGCCGCGGGCGGCGACGGGGCCCGTGCGTC
CCAGCGCACATGTTCGGCGAGGCGGGGCCTGCGAGCGCGGCCACCGAGAATCGGACGGGGGTAGTCTCAA
GCTGGCCGGCCTGCTCTGGTGCCTGGCCTCGCGCCGCCGTGTATCGCCCCGCCCTGGGCGGCAAGGCTGG
CCCGGTCGGCACCAGTTGCGTGAGCGGAAAGATGGCCGCTTCCCGGCCCTGCTGCAGGGAGCTCAAAATG
GAGGACGCGGCGCTCGGGAGAGCGGGCGGGTGAGTCACCCACACAAAGGAAAAGGGCCTTTCCGTCCTCA
GCCGTCGCTTCATGTGACTCCACGGAGTACCGGGCGCCGTCCAGGCACCTCGATTAGTTCTCGAGCTTTT
GGAGTACGTCGTCTTTAGGTTGGGGGGAGGGGTTTTATGCGATGGAGTTTCCCCACACTGAGTGGGTGGA
GACTGAAGTTAGGCCAGCTTGGCACTTGATGTAATTCTCCTTGGAATTTGCCCTTTTTGAGTTTGGATCT
TGGTTCATTCTCAAGCCTCAGACAGTGGTTCAAAGTTTTTTTCTTCCATTTCAGGTGTCGTGAGAAGGGC
GAATTCGACCCAAGTTTGTACAAAAAAGCAGGCTGGATCCAGGTGCCACCATGGTGAGCGAGCTGATTAA
GGAGAACATGCACATGAAGCTGTACATGGAGGGCACCGTGAACAACCACCACTTCAAGTGCACATCCGAG
GGCGAAGGCAAGCCCTACGAGGGCACCCAGACCATGAGAATCAAGGCGGTCGAGGGCGGCCCTCTCCCCT
TCGCCTTCGACATCCTGGCTACCAGCTTCATGTACGGCAGCAAAACCTTCATCAACCACACCCAGGGCAT
CCCCGACTTCTTTAAGCAGTCCTTCCCCGAGGGCTTCACATGGGAGAGAGTCACCACATACGAAGATGGG
GGCGTGCTGACCGCTACCCAGGACACCAGCCTCCAGGACGGCTGCCTCATCTACAACGTCAAGATCAGAG
GGGTGAACTTCCCATCCAACGGCCCTGTGATGCAGAAGAAAACACTCGGCTGGGAGGCCTCCACCGAGAC
ACTGTACCCCGCTGACGGCGGCCTGGAAGGCAGAGCCGACATGGCCCTGAAGCTCGTGGGCGGGGGCCAC
CTGATCTGCAACCTTAAGACCACATACAGATCCAAGAAACCCGCTAAGAACCTCAAGATGCCCGGCGTCT
ACTATGTGGACAGGAGACTGGAAAGAATCAAGGAGGCCGACAAAGAGACATACGTCGAGCAGCACGAGGT
GGCTGTGGCCAGATACTGCGACCTCCCTAGCAAACTGGGGCACAAACTTAATTGAGAATTCTACCACCCA
GCTTTCTTGTACAAAGTGGTACGTCTCAAGACCAGAGGTCTCTGCTTTGTTGGTCTGAACACAAGGTACT
GGTACTATGAACACAAGGTACTGGTACTATGAACACAAGGTACTGGTACTATGAACACAAGGTACTGGTA
CTACAACCAGAAGAGACCTGTGCTTCACTCCTCAGGTGCAGGCTGCCTATCAGAAGGTGGTGGCTGGTGT
GGCCAATGCCCTGGCTCACAAATACCACTGAGATCTTTTTCCCTCTGCCAAAAATTATGGGGACATCATG
AAGCCCCTTGAGCATCTGACTTCTGGCTAATAAAGGAAATTTATTTTCATTGCAATAGTGTGTTGGAATT
TTTTGTGTCTCTCACTCGGAAGGACATATGGGAGGGCAAATCATTTAAAACATCAGAATGAGTATTTGGT
TTAGAGTTTGGCAACATATGCCCATATGCTGGCTGCCATGAACAAAGGTTGGCTATAAAGAGGTCATCAG
TATATGAAACAGCCCCCTGCTGTCCATTCCTTATTCCATAGAAAAGCCTTGACTTGAGGTTAGATTTTTT
TTATATTTTGTTTTGTGTTATTTTTTTCTTTAACATCCCTAAAATTTTCCTTACATGTTTTACTAGCCAG
ATTTTTCCTCCTCTCCTGACTACTCCCAGTCATAGCTGTCCCTCTTCTCTTATGGAGATCCCGAGCGGTG
CGTTTTTATGCTTGTAGTATTGTATAATGTTTTTAAGATCCAAGCTTCTGACCTCTTCTCTTCCTCCCAC
AGGGCCTCGAGACAATTGCATCGATGGTACCAGTGAAAGTCTGCAATGAATTCGAGTTGGCGCGCCTGTC
ATTCTAAATCTCTCTTTCAGCCTAAAGCTTTTTCCCCGTATCCCCCCAGGTGTCTGCAGGCTCAAAGAGC
AGCGAGAAGCGTTCAGAGGAAAGCGATCCCGTGCCACCTTCCCCGTGCCCGGGCTGTCCCCGCACGCTGC
CGGCTCGGGGATGCGGGGGGAGCGCCGGACCGGAGCGGAGCCCCGGGCGGCTCGCTGCTGCCCCCTAGCG
GGGGAGGGACGTAATTACATCCCTGGGGGCTTTGGGAGGGGGCTGTCCCCGTGAGCTCCCAGGCGCGCCT
GTCATTCTAAATCTCTCTTTCAGCCTAAAGCTTTTTCCCCGTATCCCCCCAGGTGTCTGCAGGCTCAAAG
AGCAGCGAGAAGCGTTCAGAGGAAAGCGATCCCGTGCCACCTTCCCCGTGCCCGGGCTGTCCCCGCACGC
TGCCGGCTCGGGGATGCGGGGGGAGCGCCGGACCGGAGCGGAGCCCCGGGCGGCTCGCTGCTGCCCCCTA
GCGGGGGAGGGACGTAATTACATCCCTGGGGGCTTTGGGGGGGGGCTGTCCCCGTGAGCTCCCAGGCGCG
CCAACTCGGTACCGTATCGATGTCGACGTTAACGCTAGTGATATCAACTTTGTATAGAAAAGTTGGCTCC
GAATTCGCCCTTGACAGCAGAGATCCAGTTTGGTTAATTAATTGGCTCCGGTGCCCGTCAGTGGGCAGAG
CGCACATCGCCCACAGTCCCCGAGAAGTTGTGGGGAGGGGTCGGCAATTGAACCGGTGCCTAGAGAAGGT
GGCGCGGGGTAAACTGGGAAAGTGATGTCGTGTACTGGCTCCGCCTTTTTCCCGAGGGTGGGGGAGAACC
GTATATAAGTGCAGTAGTCGCCGTGAACGTTCTTTTTCGCAACGGGTTTGCCGCCAGAACACAGGTAAGT
GCCGTGTGTGGTTCCCGCGGGCCTGGCCTCTTTACGGGTTATGGCCCTTGCGTGCCTTGAATTACTTCCA
CCTGGCTGCAGTACGTGATTCTTGATCCCGAGCTTCGGGTTGGAAGTGGGTGGGAGAGTTCGAGGCCTTG
CGCTTAAGGAGCCCCTTCGCCTCGTGCTTGAGTTGAGGCCTGGCCTGGGCGCTGGGGCCGCCGCGTGCGA
ATCTGGTGGCACCTTCGCGCCTGTCTCGCTGCTTTCGATAAGTCTCTAGCCATTTAAAATTTTTGATGAC
CTGCTGCGACGCTTTTTTTCTGGCAAGATAGTCTTGTAAATGCGGGCCAAGATCTGCACACTGGTATTTC
GGTTTTTGGGGCCGCGGGCGGCGACGGGGCCCGTGCGTCCCAGCGCACATGTTCGGCGAGGCGGGGCCTG
CGAGCGCGGCCACCGAGAATCGGACGGGGGTAGTCTCAAGCTGGCCGGCCTGCTCTGGTGCCTGGCCTCG
CGCCGCCGTGTATCGCCCCGCCCTGGGCGGCAAGGCTGGCCCGGTCGGCACCAGTTGCGTGAGCGGAAAG
ATGGCCGCTTCCCGGCCCTGCTGCAGGGAGCTCAAAATGGAGGACGCGGCGCTCGGGAGAGCGGGCGGGT
GAGTCACCCACACAAAGGAAAAGGGCCTTTCCGTCCTCAGCCGTCGCTTCATGTGACTCCACGGAGTACC
GGGCGCCGTCCAGGCACCTCGATTAGTTCTCGAGCTTTTGGAGTACGTCGTCTTTAGGTTGGGGGGAGGG
GTTTTATGCGATGGAGTTTCCCCACACTGAGTGGGTGGAGACTGAAGTTAGGCCAGCTTGGCACTTGATG
TAATTCTCCTTGGAATTTGCCCTTTTTGAGTTTGGATCTTGGTTCATTCTCAAGCCTCAGACAGTGGTTC
AAAGTTTTTTTCTTCCATTTCAGGTGTCGTGAGAAGGGCGAATTCGACCCAAGTTTGTACAAAAAAGCAG
GCTCGCCACCATGGTGAGCAAGGGCGAGGAGCTGTTCACCGGGGTGGTGCCCATCCTGGTCGAGCTGGAC
GGCGACGTAAACGGCCACAAGTTCAGCGTGAGGGGCGAGGGCGAGGGCGATGCCACCAACGGCAAGCTGA
CCCTGAAGTTCATCTGCACCACCGGCAAGCTGCCCGTGCCCTGGCCCACCCTCGTGACCACCCTGAGCCA
CGGCGTGCAGTGCTTCGCCCGCTACCCCGACCACATGAAGCAGCACGACTTCTTCAAGTCCGCCATGCCC
GAAGGCTACGTCCAGGAGCGCACCATCTTCTTCAAGGACGACGGCACCTACAAGACCCGCGCCGAGGTGA
AGTTCGAGGGCGACACCCTAGTGAACCGCATCGAGCTGAAGGGCGTCGACTTCAAGGAGGACGGCAACAT
CCTGGGGCACAAGCTGGAGTACAACTTCAACAGCCACAACATCTATATCATGGCCGTCAAGCAGAAGAAC
GGCATCAAGGTGAACTTCAAGATCCGCCACAACGTGGAGGACGGCAGCGTGCAGCTCGCCGACCACTACC
AGCAGAACACCCCCATCGGCGACGGCCCCGTGCTGCTGCCCGACAGCCACTACCTGAGCACCCAGTCCGT
GCTGAGCAAAGACCCCAACGAGAAGCGCGATCACATGGTCCTGCTGGAGTTCCGCACCGCCGCCGGGATC
ACTCTCGGCATGGACGAGCTGTACAAGTAATACCACCCAGCTTTCTTGTACAAAGTGGTACGCGTGAATT
CACTCCTCAGGTGCAGGCTGCCTATCAGAAGGTGGTGGCTGGTGTGGCCAATGCCCTGGCTCACAAATAC
CACTGAGATCTTTTTCCCTCTGCCAAAAATTATGGGGACATCATGAAGCCCCTTGAGCATCTGACTTCTG
GCTAATAAAGGAAATTTATTTTCATTGCAATAGTGTGTTGGAATTTTTTGTGTCTCTCACTCGGAAGGAC
ATATGGGAGGGCAAATCATTTAAAACATCAGAATGAGTATTTGGTTTAGAGTTTGGCAACATATGCCCAT
ATGCTGGCTGCCATGAACAAAGGTTGGCTATAAAGAGGTCATCAGTATATGAAACAGCCCCCTGCTGTCC
ATTCCTTATTCCATAGAAAAGCCTTGACTTGAGGTTAGATTTTTTTTATATTTTGTTTTGTGTTATTTTT
TTCTTTAACATCCCTAAAATTTTCCTTACATGTTTTACTAGCCAGATTTTTCCTCCTCTCCTGACTACTC
CCAGTCATAGCTGTCCCTCTTCTCTTATGGAGATCCCTCGACCTGCAGCCCAAGCTTGGCGTAATCATGG
TCATAGCTGTTTCCTGTGTGAAATTGTTATCCGCTCACAATTCCACACAACATACGAGCCGGAAGCATAA
AGTGTAAAGCCTGGGGTGCCTAATGAGTGAGCTAACTCACATTAATTGCGTTGCGCTCACTGCCCGCTTT
CCAGTCGGGAAACCTGTCGTGCCAGCGGATCGACAGTACTAAGCTTGGTCTAATACCCAATCTCTCGTCT
TATCCAGATGTTTTATACGCCTCTGGCCCGTGTCTCAAAATCTCTGATGTTACATTGCACAAGATAAAAT
AATATCATCATGAACAATAAAACTGTCTGCTTACATAAACAGTAATACAAGGGGTGTTATGAGCCATATT
CAACGGGAAACGTCGAGGCCGCGATTAAATTCCAACATGGATGCTGATTTATATGGGTATAAATGGGCTC
GCGATAATGTCGGGCAATCAGGTGCGACAATCTATCGCTTGTATGGGAAGCCCGATGCGCCAGAGTTGTT
TCTGAAACATGGCAAAGGTAGCGTTGCCAATGATGTTACAGATGAGATGGTCAGACTAAACTGGCTGACG
GAATTTATGCCTCTTCCGACCATCAAGCATTTTATCCGTACTCCTGATGATGCATGGTTACTCACCACTG
CGATCCCCGGAAAAACAGCATTCCAGGTATTAGAAGAATATCCTGATTCAGGTGAAAATATTGTTGATGC
GCTGGCAGTGTTCCTGCGCCGGTTGCATTCGATTCCTGTTTGTAATTGTCCTTTTAACAGCGATCGCGTA
TTTCGTCTCGCTCAGGCGCAATCACGAATGAATAACGGTTTGGTTGATGCGAGTGATTTTGATGACGAGC
GTAATGGCTGGCCTGTTGAACAAGTCTGGAAAGAAATGCATAAACTTTTGCCATTCTCACCGGATTCAGT
CGTCACTCATGGTGATTTCTCACTTGATAACCTTATTTTTGACGAGGGGAAATTAATAGGTTGTATTGAT
GTTGGACGAGTCGGAATCGCAGACCGATACCAGGATCTTGCCATCCTATGGAACTGCCTCGGTGAGTTTT
CTCCTTCATTACAGAAACGGCTTTTTCAAAAATATGGTATTGATAATCCTGATATGAATAAATTGCAGTT
TCATTTGATGCTCGATGAGTTTTTCTAATCAGAATTGGTTAATTGGTTGTAACACTGGCAGAGCATTACG
CTGACTTGACGGGACGGCGCAAGCTCATGACCAAAATCCCTTAACGTGAGTTACGCGTCGTTCCACTGAG
CGTCAGAGGTATCACTAGTATTACAGAGGTAAGTTATAACAGTCGCCTAACCC
Features (pLannotate 1.2.2; 28 found; start..end, strand, type, name):
     87..675     -  rep_origin     ori: high-copy-number ColE1/pMB1/pBR322/pUC origin of replication
    846..1706    -  CDS            AmpR: β-lactamase; bla; confers resistance to ampicillin, carbenicillin, and related antibiotics
   1707..1778    -  promoter       AmpR promoter: bla
   1857..2456    +  CDS            PuroR: puromycin N-acetyltransferase; pac from Streptomyces alboniger; confers resistance to puromycin
   2461..2541    +  CDS            HBB (fragment): HBB_PONPY - Experimental evidence at transcript level: Swiss-Prot protein existence level 2. Involved in oxygen transport from the lung to the various peripheral tissues. From Pongo pygmaeus (Bornean orangutan).
   2612..2667    +  polyA_signal   β-globin poly(A) signal: rabbit β-globin polyadenylation signal (Gil and Proudfoot, 1987)
   3646..3666    +  protein_bind   attB4: mutant version of attB; core recombination site for the Gateway® BP reaction BP Clonase™
   3734..3945    +  promoter       EF-1α core promoter: core promoter for human elongation factor EF-1α
   3946..4884    +  intron         EF-1α intron A: intron upstream of the start codon of human EF-1α
   4911..4931    +  protein_bind   attB1: mutant version of attB; core recombination site for the Gateway® BP reaction BP Clonase™
   4951..5646    +  CDS            mKate2: mKate2 is a basic (constitutively fluorescent) red fluorescent protein published in 2009, derived from Entacmaea quadricolor. It is reported to be a rapidly-maturing monomer with moderate acid sensitivity.
   5666..5690    -  protein_bind   attB2: mutant version of attB; recombination site for the Gateway® BP reaction BP Clonase™
   5834..5908    +  CDS            HBB (fragment): HBB_PONPY - Experimental evidence at transcript level: Swiss-Prot protein existence level 2. Involved in oxygen transport from the lung to the various peripheral tissues. From Pongo pygmaeus (Bornean orangutan).
   5979..6034    +  polyA_signal   β-globin poly(A) signal: rabbit β-globin polyadenylation signal (Gil and Proudfoot, 1987)
   6418..6443    +  misc_feature   SA: splice acceptor site
   7115..7135    +  protein_bind   attB4: mutant version of attB; core recombination site for the Gateway® BP reaction BP Clonase™
   7203..7414    +  promoter       EF-1α core promoter: core promoter for human elongation factor EF-1α
   7415..8353    +  intron         EF-1α intron A: intron upstream of the start codon of human EF-1α
   8380..8400    +  protein_bind   attB1: mutant version of attB; core recombination site for the Gateway® BP reaction BP Clonase™
   8411..9127    +  CDS            EBFP2: EBFP2 is a basic (constitutively fluorescent) blue fluorescent protein published in 2007, derived from Aequorea victoria. It is reported to be a rapidly-maturing monomer with moderate acid sensitivity.
   9135..9159    -  protein_bind   attB2: mutant version of attB; recombination site for the Gateway® BP reaction BP Clonase™
   9163..9243    +  CDS            HBB (fragment): HBB_PONPY - Experimental evidence at transcript level: Swiss-Prot protein existence level 2. Involved in oxygen transport from the lung to the various peripheral tissues. From Pongo pygmaeus (Bornean orangutan).
   9314..9369    +  polyA_signal   β-globin poly(A) signal: rabbit β-globin polyadenylation signal (Gil and Proudfoot, 1987)
   9752..9774    -  protein_bind   lac operator (fragment): The lac repressor binds to the lac operator to inhibit transcription in E. coli. This inhibition can be relieved by adding lactose or isopropyl-β-D-thiogalactopyranoside (IPTG). lac repressor encoded by lacI
   9778..9808    -  promoter       lac promoter: promoter for the E. coli lac operon
   9823..9844    -  protein_bind   CAP binding site: CAP binding activates transcription in the presence of cAMP. E. coli catabolite activator protein
   9857..9896    -  CDS            lacI (fragment): lac repressor; lacI; The lac repressor binds to the lac operator to inhibit transcription in E. coli. This inhibition can be relieved by adding lactose or isopropyl-β-D-thiogalactopyranoside (IPTG).
  10069..10878   +  CDS            KanR: aminoglycoside phosphotransferase; aph(3')-Ia; confers resistance to kanamycin in bacteria or G418 (Geneticin®) in eukaryotes
