[The description below was written by a language model from this plasmid's Addgene catalogue record and pLannotate feature annotations shown in this document.]
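Description:
LSB-hsa-miR-624-5p is an 11 kb mammalian expression plasmid built on the Low Sensor Backbone (LSB) and designed as a two-colour fluorescent reporter of microRNA activity. It replicates in E. coli from a high-copy ColE1/pUC-type origin and carries both an ampicillin (β-lactamase) and a kanamycin (aph(3')-Ia) resistance gene, matching the dual selection listed in the catalogue entry.

The payload consists of two parallel transcription units, each driven by the human EF-1α core promoter with its intron A and terminated by a rabbit β-globin polyadenylation signal. One unit expresses the red fluorescent protein mKate2, with a target site for human miR-624-5p placed in its 3' UTR. The target is not annotated as a separate feature, but it presumably lies in the unannotated stretch between the mKate2 coding region and its poly(A) signal. The other unit expresses the blue protein EBFP2 without a miRNA target and acts as an internal normaliser for transfection and expression level. When miR-624-5p is active in a cell, the mKate2 transcript is repressed while EBFP2 is unaffected, so the mKate2-to-EBFP2 ratio reports miRNA activity. attB4, attB1 and attB2 sites flanking the promoters and coding regions are remnants of Gateway-based assembly, although the catalogue lists Gibson cloning for the insert.

A puromycin N-acetyltransferase gene with its own β-globin poly(A) signal allows selection in mammalian cells, though no dedicated mammalian promoter is annotated upstream of it. The depositor notes that the repeated poly(A) elements make the plasmid inherently unstable. The depositor also reports small insertions flanking the puromycin gene in the physical plasmid relative to the deposited sequence, which do not impair puromycin selection.
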