Addgene plasmid #103681: LSB-hsa-miR-624-5p
Purpose: Used to sense miRNA activity using fluorescence based tools. hsa-miR-624-5p target in 3' UTR of of mKate. miRNA activity can be measured by the repression of mKate2 relative to EBFP2 fluorescent proteins . Plasmid is inherently unstable; please see Depositor Comments
Depositing lab: Ron Weiss. Depositing organization: Massachusetts Institute of Technology. Publication: A mixed antagonistic/synergistic miRNA repression model enables accurate predictions of multi-input miRNA sensor activity. Gam JJ, Babb J, Weiss R. Nat Commun. 2018 Jun 22;9(1):2430. doi: 10.1038/s41467-018-04575-0. PubMed 29934631.
Backbone
  Vector backbone: Low Sensor Backbone (LSB)
  Vector type: Mammalian Expression, Synthetic Biology
Growth in bacteria
  Bacterial resistance: Ampicillin and Kanamycin, 100 & 50 μg/mL
  Growth temperature: 30°C
  Growth strain: NEB Stable
  Copy number: High Copy
Gene/Insert
  Gene/Insert name: hsa-miR-624-5p target
  Species: H. sapiens (human)
  Entrez Gene: MIR624 (a.k.a. MIRN624, hsa-mir-624, mir-624)
  Promoter: EF-1a
  Cloning method: Gibson Cloning
Terms and licenses: Academic/Nonprofit Terms; Industry Terms: Not Available to Industry
Depositor comments: Please note that this plasmid is inherently unstable due to a repeating poly A element. We recommend performing a diagnostic digest on multiple colonies upon receipt. The depositors would like to note the presence of several discrepancies between the depositor sequence and physical plasmid sequence. In particular, the sequences upstream and downstream of the puromycin coding region have 10 bp insertions which do not affect the ability to perform puromycin selection. The sequences for those regions within the physical plasmids are as follows: Upstream of Puro: GAATTCGACCGCCTGTCTCAAGGTGCCACC; Downstream of Puro: GCTTTGAGACTACGCGTGAATTCACTCCTC. Please contact if you are interested in this plasmid prior to placing an order.
How to cite: LSB-hsa-miR-624-5p was a gift from Ron Weiss (Addgene plasmid # 103681 ; http://n2t.net/addgene:103681 ; RRID:Addgene_103681)
