>Addgene plasmid #103681 | LSB-hsa-miR-624-5p | depositor partial sequence | sequence record 196411 | hsa-miR-624-5p target
TGAACACAAGGTACTGGTACTA
