>Addgene plasmid #103681 | LSB-hsa-miR-624-5p | addgene partial sequence | sequence record 229645 | mKate2-F 5'-ACCCGCTAAGAACCTCAAGA-3'
ATCAAGGAGGCCGACAAAGAGACATACGTCGAGCAGCACGAGGTGGCTGTGGCCAGATACTGCGACCTCC
CTAGCAAACTGGGGCACAAACTTAATTGAGAATTCTACCACCCAGCTTTCTTGTACAAAGTGGTACGTCT
CAAGACCAGAGGTCTCTGCTTTGTTGGTCTGAACACAAGGTACTGGTACTATGAACACAAGGTACTGGTA
CTATGAACACAAGGTACTGGTACTATGAACACAAGGTACTGGTACTACAACCAGAAGAGACCTGTGCTTC
ACTCCTCAGGTGCAGGCTGCCTATCAGAAGGTGGTGGCTGGTGTGGCCAATGCCCTGGCTCACAAATACC
ACTGAGATCTTTTTCCCTCTGCCAAAAATTATGGGGACATCATGAAGCCCCTTGAGCATCTGACTTCTGG
CTAATAAAGGAAATTTATTTTCATTGCAATAGTGTGTTGGAATTTTTTGTGTCTCTCACTCGGAAGGACA
TATGGGAGGGCAAATCATTTAAAACATCAGAATGAGTATTTGGTTTAGAGTTTGGCAACATATGCCCATA
TGCTGGCTGCCATGAACAAAGGTTGGCTATAAAGAGGTCATCAGTATATGAAACAGCCCCCTGCTGTCCA
TTCCTTATTCCATAGAAAAGCCTTGACTTGAGGTTAGATTTTTTTTATATTTTGTTTTGTGTTATTTTTT
TCTTTAACATCCCTAAAATTTTCCTTACATGTTTTACTAGCCAGATTTTTCCTCCTCTCCTGACTACTCC
CAGTCATAGCTGTCCCTCTTCTCTTATGGAGATCCCGAGCGGTGCGTTTTTATGCTTGTAGTATTGTATA
ATGTTTTTAAGATCCAAGCTTCTGACCTCTTCTCTTCCTCCCACAGGGCCTCGAGACAATTGCATCGATG
GTAC
